>Addgene plasmid #161280 | pDONR221-SLC2A3_STOP | addgene full sequence | sequence record 384580 | Addgene NGS Result
CAAATAATGATTTTATTTTGACTGATAGTGACCTGTTCGTTGCAACACATTGATGAGCAATGCTTTTTTA
TAATGCCAACTTTGTACAAAAAAGCAGGCTCCACCATGGGCACACAGAAGGTGACCCCAGCCCTGATCTT
TGCCATCACAGTGGCCACCATCGGCAGCTTCCAGTTTGGCTACAACACCGGCGTGATCAATGCCCCCGAG
AAGATCATCAAGGAGTTCATCAATAAGACACTGACCGACAAGGGAAACGCACCACCTAGCGAGGTGCTGC
TGACATCCCTGTGGTCTCTGAGCGTGGCCATCTTTTCCGTGGGCGGCATGATCGGCTCCTTCTCTGTGGG
CCTGTTTGTGAACCGGTTCGGCCGGAGAAATTCTATGCTGATCGTGAACCTGCTGGCAGTGACCGGAGGA
TGCTTCATGGGCCTGTGCAAGGTGGCCAAGTCTGTGGAGATGCTGATCCTGGGCCGGCTGGTCATCGGCC
TGTTTTGCGGCCTGTGCACAGGCTTCGTGCCTATGTATATCGGAGAGATCAGCCCAACCGCCCTGAGGGG
AGCCTTTGGCACACTGAATCAGCTGGGCATCGTGGTGGGCATCCTGGTGGCCCAGATCTTTGGCCTGGAG
TTCATCCTGGGAAGCGAGGAGCTGTGGCCACTGCTGCTGGGCTTCACCATCCTGCCTGCAATCCTGCAGT
CCGCCGCCCTGCCTTTTTGCCCAGAGTCTCCCCGGTTCCTGCTGATCAATAGAAAGGAGGAGGAGAACGC
CAAGCAGATCCTGCAGCGGCTGTGGGGAACCCAGGACGTGTCCCAGGATATCCAGGAGATGAAGGACGAG
AGCGCCAGAATGTCCCAGGAGAAGCAGGTGACAGTGCTGGAGCTGTTTAGGGTGAGCTCCTACCGCCAGC
CCATCATCATCTCTATCGTGCTGCAGCTGTCTCAGCAGCTGAGCGGCATCAATGCCGTGTTTTACTATAG
CACCGGCATCTTCAAGGATGCCGGCGTGCAGGAGCCTATCTATGCCACAATCGGCGCCGGCGTGGTGAAC
ACAATCTTTACCGTGGTGTCCCTGTTCCTGGTGGAGAGGGCAGGCAGGCGCACCCTGCACATGATCGGAC
TGGGAGGCATGGCCTTCTGCTCTACACTGATGACCGTGAGCCTGCTGCTGAAGGACAACTACAATGGCAT
GAGCTTCGTGTGCATCGGCGCCATCCTGGTGTTCGTGGCCTTCTTTGAGATCGGCCCAGGCCCCATCCCT
TGGTTTATCGTGGCCGAGCTGTTCAGCCAGGGACCAAGGCCAGCAGCAATGGCAGTGGCCGGCTGTTCCA
ACTGGACCTCTAATTTTCTGGTGGGACTGCTGTTCCCTTCCGCCGCACACTACCTGGGAGCATACGTGTT
CATCATCTTTACAGGCTTCCTGATCACCTTTCTGGCCTTCACATTCTTTAAGGTGCCAGAGACACGGGGC
AGAACCTTTGAGGATATCACCAGGGCCTTCGAGGGACAGGCACACGGAGCAGACCGCAGCGGCAAGGATG
GCGTGATGGAGATGAATTCCATCGAGCCCGCCAAGGAGACCACAACCAACGTGTAAGACCCAGCTTTCTT
GTACAAAGTTGGCATTATAAGAAAGCATTGCTTATCAATTTGTTGCAACGAACAGGTCACTATCAGTCAA
AATAAAATCATTATTTGCCATCCAGCTGATATCCCCTATAGTGAGTCGTATTACATGGTCATAGCTGTTT
CCTGGCAGCTCTGGCCCGTGTCTCAAAATCTCTGATGTTACATTGCACAAGATAAAAATATATCATCATG
AACAATAAAACTGTCTGCTTACATAAACAGTAATACAAGGGGTGTTATGAGCCATATTCAACGGGAAACG
TCGAGGCCGCGATTAAATTCCAACATGGATGCTGATTTATATGGGTATAAATGGGCTCGCGATAATGTCG
GGCAATCAGGTGCGACAATCTATCGCTTGTATGGGAAGCCCGATGCGCCAGAGTTGTTTCTGAAACATGG
CAAAGGTAGCGTTGCCAATGATGTTACAGATGAGATGGTCAGACTAAACTGGCTGACGGAATTTATGCCT
CTTCCGACCATCAAGCATTTTATCCGTACTCCTGATGATGCATGGTTACTCACCACTGCGATCCCCGGAA
AAACAGCATTCCAGGTATTAGAAGAATATCCTGATTCAGGTGAAAATATTGTTGATGCGCTGGCAGTGTT
CCTGCGCCGGTTGCATTCGATTCCTGTTTGTAATTGTCCTTTTAACAGCGATCGCGTATTTCGTCTCGCT
CAGGCGCAATCACGAATGAATAACGGTTTGGTTGATGCGAGTGATTTTGATGACGAGCGTAATGGCTGGC
CTGTTGAACAAGTCTGGAAAGAAATGCATAAACTTTTGCCATTCTCACCGGATTCAGTCGTCACTCATGG
TGATTTCTCACTTGATAACCTTATTTTTGACGAGGGGAAATTAATAGGTTGTATTGATGTTGGACGAGTC
GGAATCGCAGACCGATACCAGGATCTTGCCATCCTATGGAACTGCCTCGGTGAGTTTTCTCCTTCATTAC
AGAAACGGCTTTTTCAAAAATATGGTATTGATAATCCTGATATGAATAAATTGCAGTTTCATTTGATGCT
CGATGAGTTTTTCTAATCAGAATTGGTTAATTGGTTGTAACACTGGCAGAGCATTACGCTGACTTGACGG
GACGGCGCAAGCTCATGACCAAAATCCCTTAACGTGAGTTACGCGTCGTTCCACTGAGCGTCAGACCCCG
TAGAAAAGATCAAAGGATCTTCTTGAGATCCTTTTTTTCTGCGCGTAATCTGCTGCTTGCAAACAAAAAA
ACCACCGCTACCAGCGGTGGTTTGTTTGCCGGATCAAGAGCTACCAACTCTTTTTCCGAAGGTAACTGGC
TTCAGCAGAGCGCAGATACCAAATACTGTTCTTCTAGTGTAGCCGTAGTTAGGCCACCACTTCAAGAACT
CTGTAGCACCGCCTACATACCTCGCTCTGCTAATCCTGTTACCAGTGGCTGCTGCCAGTGGCGATAAGTC
GTGTCTTACCGGGTTGGACTCAAGACGATAGTTACCGGATAAGGCGCAGCGGTCGGGCTGAACGGGGGGT
TCGTGCACACAGCCCAGCTTGGAGCGAACGACCTACACCGAACTGAGATACCTACAGCGTGAGCTATGAG
AAAGCGCCACGCTTCCCGAAGGGAGAAAGGCGGACAGGTATCCGGTAAGCGGCAGGGTCGGAACAGGAGA
GCGCACGAGGGAGCTTCCAGGGGGAAACGCCTGGTATCTTTATAGTCCTGTCGGGTTTCGCCACCTCTGA
CTTGAGCGTCGATTTTTGTGATGCTCGTCAGGGGGGCGGAGCCTATGGAAAAACGCCAGCAACGCGGCCT
TTTTACGGTTCCTGGCCTTTTGCTGGCCTTTTGCTCACATGTTCTTTCCTGCGTTATCCCCTGATTCTGT
GGATAACCGTATTACCGCCTTTGAGTGAGCTGATACCGCTCGCCGCAGCCGAACGACCGAGCGCAGCGAG
TCAGTGAGCGAGGAAGCGGAAGAGCGCCCAATACGCAAACCGCCTCTCCCCGCGCGTTGGCCGATTCATT
AATGCAGCTGGCACGACAGGTTTCCCGACTGGAAAGCGGGCAGTGAGCGCAACGCAATTAATACGCGTAC
CGCTAGCCAGGAAGAGTTTGTAGAAACGCAAAAAGGCCATCCGTCAGGATGGCCTTCTGCTTAGTTTGAT
GCCTGGCAGTTTATGGCGGGCGTCCTGCCCGCCACCCTCCGGGCCGTTGCTTCACAACGTTCAAATCCGC
TCCCGGCGGATTTGTCCTACTCAGGAGAGCGTTCACCGACAAACAACAGATAAAACGAAAGGCCCAGTCT
TCCGACTGAGCCTTTCGTTTTATTTGATGCCTGGCAGTTCCCTACTCTCGCGTTAACGCTAGCATGGATG
TTTTCCCAGTCACGACGTTGTAAAACGACGGCCAGTCTTAAGCTCGGGCCC
Features (pLannotate 1.2.2; 10 found; start..end, strand, type, name):
      1..100     +  protein_bind   attL1: mutant version of attL; recombination site for the Gateway® LR reaction LR Clonase™
    106..1593    +  CDS            SLC2A3: GTR3_HUMAN - Also known as GLUT3 From Homo sapiens (Human).
   1598..1697    -  protein_bind   attL2: mutant version of attL; recombination site for the Gateway® LR reaction LR Clonase™
   1715..1733    -  promoter       T7 promoter: promoter for bacteriophage T7 RNA polymerase
   1867..2676    +  CDS            KanR: aminoglycoside phosphotransferase; aph(3')-Ia; confers resistance to kanamycin in bacteria or G418 (Geneticin®) in eukaryotes
   2823..3411    +  rep_origin     ori: high-copy-number ColE1/pMB1/pBR322/pUC origin of replication
   3594..3686    +  CDS            lacI (fragment): lac repressor; lacI; The lac repressor binds to the lac operator to inhibit transcription in E. coli. This inhibition can be relieved by adding lactose or isopropyl-β-D-thiogalactopyranoside (IPTG).
   3741..3768    -  terminator     rrnB T2 terminator: transcription terminator T2 from the E. coli rrnB gene
   3900..3943    +  terminator     rrnB T1 terminator: Escherichia coli rrnB; transcription terminator T1 from the E. coli rrnB gene
   3990..4026    -  CDS            lacZα (fragment): LacZα fragment of β-galactosidase; lacZ fragment
