[The description below was written by a language model from this plasmid's Addgene catalogue record and pLannotate feature annotations shown in this document.]
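Description:
pDONR221-SLC2A3_STOP is a Gateway entry clone built on the pDONR221 backbone, carrying a codon-optimized open reading frame for human SLC2A3, the facilitative glucose transporter also known as GLUT3. The sequenced plasmid is about 4.0 kb and is maintained in E. coli through a high-copy ColE1/pUC-type origin, with selection by a kanamycin resistance gene (aminoglycoside phosphotransferase). Although the catalogue classifies it under mammalian expression, the feature table shows no eukaryotic promoter or polyadenylation signal around the insert, so the plasmid serves as a shuttle or donor clone and is not itself an expression vector.

The roughly 1.5 kb SLC2A3 coding sequence sits between attL1 and attL2, the recombination sites used in the Gateway LR reaction. Incubation with LR Clonase and a destination vector carrying attR sites transfers the ORF directionally into whatever expression context the user chooses. This version retains a stop codon at the end of the ORF, so the transporter is produced with its native C-terminus. It is therefore suited to untagged expression or N-terminal fusions supplied by the destination vector, but not C-terminal tags; the depositor notes that a companion clone lacking the stop codon exists for that purpose.

Other backbone elements include rrnB T1 and T2 transcription terminators upstream of the attL1 site, which insulate the insert from read-through transcription, and a T7 promoter on the reverse strand next to attL2. Short lacI and lacZα fragments are vestigial backbone remnants. The plasmid belongs to a consortium collection of solute carrier clones made to support the study of SLC transporters and drug discovery.
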