Addgene plasmid #161280: pDONR221-SLC2A3_STOP
Purpose: Gateway entry clone with codon-optimized ORF sequence for subcloning into custom expression vectors. Contains a STOP codon at the end of the codon-optimized ORF sequence.
Depositing lab: RESOLUTE Consortium & Giulio Superti-Furga. Depositing organization: CeMM Research Center for Molecular Medicine. Publication: The RESOLUTE consortium: unlocking SLC transporters for drug discovery. Superti-Furga G, Lackner D, Wiedmer T, Ingles-Prieto A, Barbosa B, Girardi E, Goldmann U, Gurtl B, Klavins K, Klimek C, Lindinger S, Lineiro-Retes E, Muller AC, Onstein S, Redinger G, Reil D, Sedlyarov V, Wolf G, Crawford M, Everley R, ... Steppan CM. Nat Rev Drug Discov. 2020 Jul;19(7):429-430. doi: 10.1038/d41573-020-00056-6. PubMed 32265506.
Backbone
  Vector backbone: pDONR221
  Backbone manufacturer: ThermoFisher Scientific
  Backbone size w/o insert (bp): 2550
  Vector type: Mammalian Expression
Growth in bacteria
  Bacterial resistance: Kanamycin, 50 μg/mL
  Growth temperature: 37°C
  Growth strain: NEB Stable
  Copy number: High Copy
Gene/Insert
  Gene/Insert name: SLC2A3 (alt name: GLUT3)
  Species: H. sapiens (human)
  Insert size (bp): 1491
  Entrez Gene: SLC2A3 (a.k.a. GLUT3)
  Cloning method: Gateway Cloning
  Sequencing primers: 5′ M13-fwd; 3′ M13-rev
Terms and licenses: Academic/Nonprofit Terms; Industry Terms
Depositor comments: This plasmid contains a STOP codon at the end of the codon-optimized ORF. For the version of this plasmid that does not contain a STOP codon, please see Addgene plasmid 132114 For more information on the full Resolute plasmid collection, please see www.addgene.org/depositor-collections/re-solute/. Please provide your feedback on this plasmid to the RESOLUTE consortium by filling out their RESOLUTE repository feedback form: https://forms.office.com/Pages/ResponsePage.aspx?id=0e05yklzmkS7rjFGQL4N7z4feCLQvEJAmVcOCM_u885UN1JJRko0Ukg4TVQwNTZLOUxPQVJWT1NHUCQlQCN0PWcu
How to cite: pDONR221-SLC2A3_STOP was a gift from RESOLUTE Consortium & Giulio Superti-Furga (Addgene plasmid # 161280 ; http://n2t.net/addgene:161280 ; RRID:Addgene_161280)
