>Addgene plasmid #161280 | pDONR221-SLC2A3_STOP | depositor partial sequence | sequence record 312495 | Codon-optimized ORF of SLC2A3
ATGGGCACACAGAAGGTGACCCCAGCCCTGATCTTTGCCATCACAGTGGCCACCATCGGCAGCTTCCAGT
TTGGCTACAACACCGGCGTGATCAATGCCCCCGAGAAGATCATCAAGGAGTTCATCAATAAGACACTGAC
CGACAAGGGAAACGCACCACCTAGCGAGGTGCTGCTGACATCCCTGTGGTCTCTGAGCGTGGCCATCTTT
TCCGTGGGCGGCATGATCGGCTCCTTCTCTGTGGGCCTGTTTGTGAACCGGTTCGGCCGGAGAAATTCTA
TGCTGATCGTGAACCTGCTGGCAGTGACCGGAGGATGCTTCATGGGCCTGTGCAAGGTGGCCAAGTCTGT
GGAGATGCTGATCCTGGGCCGGCTGGTCATCGGCCTGTTTTGCGGCCTGTGCACAGGCTTCGTGCCTATG
TATATCGGAGAGATCAGCCCAACCGCCCTGAGGGGAGCCTTTGGCACACTGAATCAGCTGGGCATCGTGG
TGGGCATCCTGGTGGCCCAGATCTTTGGCCTGGAGTTCATCCTGGGAAGCGAGGAGCTGTGGCCACTGCT
GCTGGGCTTCACCATCCTGCCTGCAATCCTGCAGTCCGCCGCCCTGCCTTTTTGCCCAGAGTCTCCCCGG
TTCCTGCTGATCAATAGAAAGGAGGAGGAGAACGCCAAGCAGATCCTGCAGCGGCTGTGGGGAACCCAGG
ACGTGTCCCAGGATATCCAGGAGATGAAGGACGAGAGCGCCAGAATGTCCCAGGAGAAGCAGGTGACAGT
GCTGGAGCTGTTTAGGGTGAGCTCCTACCGCCAGCCCATCATCATCTCTATCGTGCTGCAGCTGTCTCAG
CAGCTGAGCGGCATCAATGCCGTGTTTTACTATAGCACCGGCATCTTCAAGGATGCCGGCGTGCAGGAGC
CTATCTATGCCACAATCGGCGCCGGCGTGGTGAACACAATCTTTACCGTGGTGTCCCTGTTCCTGGTGGA
GAGGGCAGGCAGGCGCACCCTGCACATGATCGGACTGGGAGGCATGGCCTTCTGCTCTACACTGATGACC
GTGAGCCTGCTGCTGAAGGACAACTACAATGGCATGAGCTTCGTGTGCATCGGCGCCATCCTGGTGTTCG
TGGCCTTCTTTGAGATCGGCCCAGGCCCCATCCCTTGGTTTATCGTGGCCGAGCTGTTCAGCCAGGGACC
AAGGCCAGCAGCAATGGCAGTGGCCGGCTGTTCCAACTGGACCTCTAATTTTCTGGTGGGACTGCTGTTC
CCTTCCGCCGCACACTACCTGGGAGCATACGTGTTCATCATCTTTACAGGCTTCCTGATCACCTTTCTGG
CCTTCACATTCTTTAAGGTGCCAGAGACACGGGGCAGAACCTTTGAGGATATCACCAGGGCCTTCGAGGG
ACAGGCACACGGAGCAGACCGCAGCGGCAAGGATGGCGTGATGGAGATGAATTCCATCGAGCCCGCCAAG
GAGACCACAACCAACGTGTAA
